>Addgene plasmid #59587 | pLNCX2-CFP-VGPDFGR-YFP | addgene partial sequence | sequence record 95841 | CMV-F 5'-CGCAAATGGGCGGTAGGCGTG-3'
TCAGATCCGCTAGCGCTACCGGACTCAGATCAGCTAGCGCTACCGGTCGCCACCATGGTGAGCAAGGGCG
AGGAGCTGTTCACCGGGGTGGTGCCCATCCTGGTCGAGCTGGACGGCGACGTAAACGGCCACAAGTTCAG
CGTGTCCGGCGAGGGCGAGGGCGATGCCACCTACGGCAAGCTGACCCTGAAGTTCATCTGCACCACCGGC
AAGCTGCCCGTGCCCTGGCCCACCCTCGTGACCACCCTGACCTGGGGCGTGCAGTGCTTCAGCCGCTACC
CCGACCACATGAAGCAGCACGACTTCTTCAAGTCCGCCATGCCCGAAGGCTACGTCCAGGAGCGCACCAT
CTTCTTCAAGGACGACGGCAACTACAAGACCCGCGCCGAGGTGAAGTTCGAGGGCGACACCCTGGTGAAC
CGCATCGAGCTGAAGGGCATCGACTTCAAGGAGGACGGCAACATCCTGGGGCACAAGCTGGAGTACAACT
ACATCAGCCACAACGTCTATATCACCGCCGACAAGCAGAAGAACGGCATCAAGGCCAACTTCAAGATCCG
CCACAACATCGAGGACGGCAGCGTGCAGCTCG
