>Addgene plasmid #59587 | pLNCX2-CFP-VGPDFGR-YFP | addgene partial sequence | sequence record 96431 | LNCX-3 5'-ACCTACAGGTGGGGTCTTTCATTCCC-3'
ATTTTATCGATGTTAGGCCATTAAGGCCTGTCGAGAGGCCTTGAATTCTTACTTGTACAGCTCGTCCATG
CCGAGAGTGATCCCGGCGGCGGTCACGAACTCCAGCAGGACCATGTGATCGCGCTTCTCGTTGGGGTCTT
TGCTCAGGGCGGACTGGTAGCTCAGGTAGTGGTTGTCGGGCAGCAGCACGGGGCCGTCGCCGATGGGGGT
GTTCTGCTGGTAGTGGTCGGCGAGCTGCACGCCGCCGTCCTCGATGTTGTGGCGGATCTTGAAGTTGGCC
TTGATGCCGTTCTTCTGCTTGTCGGCGGTGATATAGACGTTGTGGCTGTTGTAGTTGTACTCCAGCTTGT
GCCCCAGGATGTTGCCGTCCTCCTTGAAGTCGATGCCCTTCAGCTCGATGCGGTTCACCAGGGTGTCGCC
CTCGAACTTCACCTCGGCGCGGGTCTTGTAGTTGCCGTCGTCCTTGAAGAAGATGGTGCGCTCCTGGACG
TAGCCTTCGGGCATGGCGGACTTGAAGAAGTCGTGCTGCTTCATGTGGTCGGGGTAGCGGGCGAAGCACT
GCAGGCCGTAGCCCAGGGTGGTCACGAGGGTGGGCCAGGGCACGGGCAGCTTGCCGGTGGTGCAGATCAG
CTTCAGGGTCAGCTTGCCGTAGGTGGCATCGCCCTCGCCCTCGCCGGACACGCTGAACTTGTGGCCGTTT
ACGTCGCCGTCCAGCTCGACCAGGATGGGCACCACCCCGGTGAACAGCTCCTCGCC
