[The description below was written by a language model from this plasmid's Addgene catalogue record.]
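Description:
pLNCX2-CFP-VGPDFGR-YFP is a retroviral mammalian expression plasmid built on the commercial pLNCX2 backbone, with a total size of about 7.6 kb (roughly 6.1 kb of backbone plus a 1.5 kb insert). It is propagated in E. coli as a high-copy plasmid under ampicillin selection. In mammalian cells it carries a neomycin resistance marker, so transduced or transfected cells can be selected with G418. As is standard for the LNCX design, the retroviral long terminal repeats and packaging signal allow the region between the LTRs to be packaged into retroviral particles in a suitable packaging cell line. This allows stable integration into target cells, with the neomycin marker driven from the LTR and the gene of interest from an internal promoter. No feature table is supplied, so these backbone details come from general knowledge of the vector rather than from an annotated map.

The payload is a synthetic fusion protein expressed from the CMV promoter. It consists of ECFP joined to the yellow fluorescent protein Venus through a short peptide linker, VGPDFGR, which serves as a granzyme B cleavage site. In the intact reporter the two fluorophores are held close together, so exciting the cyan donor produces FRET to the yellow acceptor. Cleavage of the linker by granzyme B separates them, and the FRET signal is lost. The insert was placed by restriction cloning, and both the BglII and SalI sites were destroyed in the process. The ECFP and Venus coding sequences were taken from an earlier plasmid. The construct is intended for generating target cells that report granzyme B activity in live-cell imaging, and the associated publication used such imaging to study the kinetics of killing by single natural killer cells.
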