Addgene plasmid #59587: pLNCX2-CFP-VGPDFGR-YFP
Purpose: Encodes a granzyme B FRET reporter
Depositing lab: Tim Mitchison. Depositing organization: Harvard Medical School. Publication: Imaging burst kinetics and spatial coordination during serial killing by single natural killer cells. Choi PJ, Mitchison TJ. Proc Natl Acad Sci U S A. 2013 Apr 16;110(16):6488-93. doi: 10.1073/pnas.1221312110. Epub 2013 Apr 1. PubMed 23576740.
Backbone
  Vector backbone: pLNCX2
  Backbone manufacturer: Clontech
  Backbone size w/o insert (bp): 6097
  Total vector size (bp): 7634
  Vector type: Mammalian Expression, Retroviral
  Selectable markers: Neomycin (select with G418)
Growth in bacteria
  Bacterial resistance: Ampicillin, 100 μg/mL
  Growth temperature: 37°C
  Growth strain: DH5alpha
  Copy number: High Copy
Gene/Insert
  Gene/Insert name: ECFP-VGPDFGR-Venus (alt names: GZMB FRET reporter; granzyme B FRET reporter)
  Species: Synthetic
  Insert size (bp): 1537
  Promoter: CMV
  Tag / fusion protein: ECFP; Venus
  Cloning method: Restriction Enzyme; 5′ cloning site Bgl2 (destroyed during cloning); 3′ cloning site SalI (destroyed during cloning)
  Sequencing primers: 5′ cgcaaatgggcggtaggcgtg
Resource information
  A portion of this plasmid was derived from a plasmid made by: ECFP and Venus genes were cloned from Addgene 24537.
Terms and licenses: Academic/Nonprofit Terms; Industry Terms: Not Available to Industry
How to cite: pLNCX2-CFP-VGPDFGR-YFP was a gift from Tim Mitchison (Addgene plasmid # 59587 ; http://n2t.net/addgene:59587 ; RRID:Addgene_59587)
