LOCUS       Exported 7634 bp ds-DNA circular SYN 12-MAY-2021
DEFINITION  Encodes a granzyme B FRET reporter.
ACCESSION   .
VERSION     .
KEYWORDS    pLNCX2-CFP-VGPDFGR-YFP
SOURCE      synthetic DNA construct
  ORGANISM  synthetic DNA construct
REFERENCE   1 (bases 1 to 7634)
  AUTHORS   Choi PJ, Mitchison TJ
  TITLE     Imaging burst kinetics and spatial coordination during serial
            killing by single natural killer cells.
  JOURNAL   Proc Natl Acad Sci U S A. 2013 Apr 16;110(16):6488-93. doi:
            10.1073/pnas.1221312110. Epub 2013 Apr 1.
  PUBMED    23576740
REFERENCE   2 (bases 1 to 7634)
  AUTHORS   .
  TITLE     Direct Submission
  JOURNAL   Exported May 12, 2021 from SnapGene Server 1.1.58
            http://www.snapgene.com
FEATURES             Location/Qualifiers
     source          1..7634
                     /organism="synthetic DNA construct"
                     /mol_type="other DNA"
     LTR             414..589
                     /label=5' LTR (truncated)
                     /note="truncated long terminal repeat from Moloney murine
                     sarcoma virus"
     misc_feature    652..851
                     /label=MMLV Psi
                     /note="packaging signal of Moloney murine leukemia virus
                     (MMLV)"
     CDS             1052..1468
                     /label=gag (truncated)
                     /note="truncated Moloney murine leukemia virus (MMLV) gag
                     gene lacking the start codon"
     primer_bind     1398..1420
                     /label=pLXSN 5'
                     /note="Murine stem cell virus, forward primer. Also called
                     MSCV"
     primer_bind     1436..1452
                     /label=pBABE 5'
                     /note="Psi packaging signal, forward primer for pBABE
                     vectors"
     CDS             1512..2306
                     /codon_start=1
                     /gene="aph(3')-II (or nptII)"
                     /product="aminoglycoside phosphotransferase from Tn5"
                     /label=NeoR/KanR
                     /note="confers resistance to neomycin, kanamycin, and G418
                     (Geneticin(R))"
                     /translation="MIEQDGLHAGSPAAWVERLFGYDWAQQTIGCSDAAVFRLSAQGRP
                     VLFVKTDLSGALNELQDEAARLSWLATTGVPCAAVLDVVTEAGRDWLLLGEVPGQDLLS
                     SHLAPAEKVSIMADAMRRLHTLDPATCPFDHQAKHRIERARTRMEAGLVDQDDLDEEHQ
                     GLAPAELFARLKARMPDGEDLVVTHGDACLPNIMVENGRFSGFIDCGRLGVADRYQDIA
                     LATRDIAEELGGEWADRFLVLYGIAAPDSQRIAFYRLLDEFF"
     primer_bind     complement(1566..1585)
                     /label=Neo-R
                     /note="Neomycin resistance gene, reverse primer"
     primer_bind     2176..2195
                     /label=Neo-F
                     /note="Neomycin resistance gene, forward primer"
     enhancer        2378..2681
                     /label=CMV enhancer
                     /note="human cytomegalovirus immediate early enhancer"
     promoter        2682..2885
                     /label=CMV promoter
                     /note="human cytomegalovirus (CMV) immediate early
                     promoter"
     primer_bind     2836..2856
                     /label=CMV-F
                     /note="Human CMV immediate early promoter, forward primer"
     regulatory      2948..2957
                     /regulatory_class="other"
                     /note="vertebrate consensus sequence for strong initiation
                     of translation (Kozak, 1987)"
     CDS             2954..3670
                     /codon_start=1
                     /product="enhanced CFP"
                     /label=ECFP
                     /note="mammalian codon-optimized"
                     /translation="MVSKGEELFTGVVPILVELDGDVNGHKFSVSGEGEGDATYGKLTL
                     KFICTTGKLPVPWPTLVTTLTWGVQCFSRYPDHMKQHDFFKSAMPEGYVQERTIFFKDD
                     GNYKTRAEVKFEGDTLVNRIELKGIDFKEDGNILGHKLEYNYISHNVYITADKQKNGIK
                     ANFKIRHNIEDGSVQLADHYQQNTPIGDGPVLLPDNHYLSTQSALSKDPNEKRDHMVLL
                     EFVTAAGITLGMDELYK"
     CDS             3734..4453
                     /codon_start=1
                     /product="yellow fluorescent protein (YFP) with fast and
                     efficient maturation (Nagai et al., 2002)"
                     /label=Venus
                     /note="mammalian codon-optimized"
                     /translation="MVSKGEELFTGVVPILVELDGDVNGHKFSVSGEGEGDATYGKLTL
                     KLICTTGKLPVPWPTLVTTLGYGLQCFARYPDHMKQHDFFKSAMPEGYVQERTIFFKDD
                     GNYKTRAEVKFEGDTLVNRIELKGIDFKEDGNILGHKLEYNYNSHNVYITADKQKNGIK
                     ANFKIRHNIEDGGVQLADHYQQNTPIGDGPVLLPDNHYLSYQSALSKDPNEKRDHMVLL
                     EFVTAAGITLGMDELYK"
     LTR             4536..5129
                     /note="long terminal repeat from Moloney murine leukemia
                     virus"
     primer_bind     complement(5232..5254)
                     /label=pGEX 3'
                     /note="pGEX vectors, reverse primer"
     misc_feature    5340..5480
                     /label=bom
                     /note="basis of mobility region from pBR322"
     primer_bind     5395..5414
                     /label=pRS-marker
                     /note="pRS vectors, use to sequence yeast selectable
                     marker"
     primer_bind     complement(5495..5512)
                     /label=L4440
                     /note="L4440 vector, forward primer"
     rep_origin      complement(5666..6254)
                     /direction=LEFT
                     /label=ori
                     /note="high-copy-number ColE1/pMB1/pBR322/pUC origin of
                     replication"
     primer_bind     complement(5746..5765)
                     /label=pBR322ori-F
                     /note="pBR322 origin, forward primer"
     CDS             complement(6425..7285)
                     /codon_start=1
                     /gene="bla"
                     /product="beta-lactamase"
                     /label=AmpR
                     /note="confers resistance to ampicillin, carbenicillin, and
                     related antibiotics"
                     /translation="MSIQHFRVALIPFFAAFCLPVFAHPETLVKVKDAEDQLGARVGYI
                     ELDLNSGKILESFRPEERFPMMSTFKVLLCGAVLSRVDAGQEQLGRRIHYSQNDLVEYS
                     PVTEKHLTDGMTVRELCSAAITMSDNTAANLLLTTIGGPKELTAFLHNMGDHVTRLDRW
                     EPELNEAIPNDERDTTMPAAMATTLRKLLTGELLTLASRQQLIDWMEADKVAGPLLRSA
                     LPAGWFIADKSGAGERGSRGIIAALGPDGKPSRIVVIYTTGSQATMDERNRQIAEIGAS
                     LIKHW"
     primer_bind     7048..7067
                     /label=Amp-R
                     /note="Ampicillin resistance gene, reverse primer"
     promoter        complement(7286..7390)
                     /gene="bla"
                     /label=AmpR promoter
     primer_bind     7458..7476
                     /label=pBRforEco
                     /note="pBR322 vectors, upsteam of EcoRI site, forward
                     primer"
ORIGIN
        1 tttgaaagac cccacccgta ggtggcaagc tagcttaagt aacgccactt tgcaaggcat
       61 ggaaaaatac ataactgaga atagaaaagt tcagatcaag gtcaggaaca aagaaacagc
      121 tgaataccaa acaggatatc tgtggtaagc ggttcctgcc ccggctcagg gccaagaaca
      181 gatgagacag ctgagtgatg ggccaaacag gatatctgtg gtaagcagtt cctgccccgg
      241 ctcggggcca agaacagatg gtccccagat gcggtccagc cctcagcagt ttctagtgaa
      301 tcatcagatg tttccagggt gccccaagga cctgaaaatg accctgtacc ttatttgaac
      361 taaccaatca gttcgcttct cgcttctgtt cgcgcgcttc cgctctccga gctcaataaa
      421 agagcccaca acccctcact cggcgcgcca gtcttccgat agactgcgtc gcccgggtac
      481 ccgtattccc aataaagcct cttgctgttt gcatccgaat cgtggtctcg ctgttccttg
      541 ggagggtctc ctctgagtga ttgactaccc acgacggggg tctttcattt gggggctcgt
      601 ccgggatttg gagacccctg cccagggacc accgacccac caccgggagg taagctggcc
      661 agcaacttat ctgtgtctgt ccgattgtct agtgtctatg tttgatgtta tgcgcctgcg
      721 tctgtactag ttagctaact agctctgtat ctggcggacc cgtggtggaa ctgacgagtt
      781 ctgaacaccc ggccgcaacc ctgggagacg tcccagggac tttgggggcc gtttttgtgg
      841 cccgacctga ggaagggagt cgatgtggaa tccgaccccg tcaggatatg tggttctggt
      901 aggagacgag aacctaaaac agttcccgcc tccgtctgaa tttttgcttt cggtttggaa
      961 ccgaagccgc gcgtcttgtc tgctgcagcg ctgcagcatc gttctgtgtt gtctctgtct
     1021 gactgtgttt ctgtatttgt ctgaaaatta gggccagact gttaccactc ccttaagttt
     1081 gaccttaggt cactggaaag atgtcgagcg gatcgctcac aaccagtcgg tagatgtcaa
     1141 gaagagacgt tgggttacct tctgctctgc agaatggcca acctttaacg tcggatggcc
     1201 gcgagacggc acctttaacc gagacctcat cacccaggtt aagatcaagg tcttttcacc
     1261 tggcccgcat ggacacccag accaggtccc ctacatcgtg acctgggaag ccttggcttt
     1321 tgacccccct ccctgggtca agccctttgt acaccctaag cctccgcctc ctcttcctcc
     1381 atccgccccg tctctccccc ttgaacctcc tcgttcgacc ccgcctcgat cctcccttta
     1441 tccagccctc actccttctc taggcgccgg aattccgatc tgatcaagag acaggatgag
     1501 gatcgtttcg catgattgaa caagatggat tgcacgcagg ttctccggcc gcttgggtgg
     1561 agaggctatt cggctatgac tgggcacaac agacaatcgg ctgctctgat gccgccgtgt
     1621 tccggctgtc agcgcagggg cgcccggttc tttttgtcaa gaccgacctg tccggtgccc
     1681 tgaatgaact gcaggacgag gcagcgcggc tatcgtggct ggccacgacg ggcgttcctt
     1741 gcgcagctgt gctcgacgtt gtcactgaag cgggaaggga ctggctgcta ttgggcgaag
     1801 tgccggggca ggatctcctg tcatctcacc ttgctcctgc cgagaaagta tccatcatgg
     1861 ctgatgcaat gcggcggctg catacgcttg atccggctac ctgcccattc gaccaccaag
     1921 cgaaacatcg catcgagcga gcacgtactc ggatggaagc cggtcttgtc gatcaggatg
     1981 atctggacga agagcatcag gggctcgcgc cagccgaact gttcgccagg ctcaaggcgc
     2041 gcatgcccga cggcgaggat ctcgtcgtga cccatggcga tgcctgcttg ccgaatatca
     2101 tggtggaaaa tggccgcttt tctggattca tcgactgtgg ccggctgggt gtggcggacc
     2161 gctatcagga catagcgttg gctacccgtg atattgctga agagcttggc ggcgaatggg
     2221 ctgaccgctt cctcgtgctt tacggtatcg ccgctcccga ttcgcagcgc atcgccttct
     2281 atcgccttct tgacgagttc ttctgagcgg gactctgggg ttcgtaatag taatcaatta
     2341 cggggtcatt agttcatagc ccatatatgg agttccgcgt tacataactt acggtaaatg
     2401 gcccgcctgg ctgaccgccc aacgaccccc gcccattgac gtcaataatg acgtatgttc
     2461 ccatagtaac gccaataggg actttccatt gacgtcaatg ggtggagtat ttacggtaaa
     2521 ctgcccactt ggcagtacat caagtgtatc atatgccaag tacgccccct attgacgtca
     2581 atgacggtaa atggcccgcc tggcattatg cccagtacat gaccttatgg gactttccta
     2641 cttggcagta catctacgta ttagtcatcg ctattaccat ggtgatgcgg ttttggcagt
     2701 acatcaatgg gcgtggatag cggtttgact cacggggatt tccaagtctc caccccattg
     2761 acgtcaatgg gagtttgttt tggcaccaaa atcaacggga ctttccaaaa tgtcgtaaca
     2821 actccgcccc attgacgcaa atgggcggta ggcgtgtacg gtgggaggtc tatataagca
     2881 gagctggttt agtgaaccgt cagatccgct agcgctaccg gactcagatc agctagcgct
     2941 accggtcgcc accatggtga gcaagggcga ggagctgttc accggggtgg tgcccatcct
     3001 ggtcgagctg gacggcgacg taaacggcca caagttcagc gtgtccggcg agggcgaggg
     3061 cgatgccacc tacggcaagc tgaccctgaa gttcatctgc accaccggca agctgcccgt
     3121 gccctggccc accctcgtga ccaccctgac ctggggcgtg cagtgcttca gccgctaccc
     3181 cgaccacatg aagcagcacg acttcttcaa gtccgccatg cccgaaggct acgtccagga
     3241 gcgcaccatc ttcttcaagg acgacggcaa ctacaagacc cgcgccgagg tgaagttcga
     3301 gggcgacacc ctggtgaacc gcatcgagct gaagggcatc gacttcaagg aggacggcaa
     3361 catcctgggg cacaagctgg agtacaacta catcagccac aacgtctata tcaccgccga
     3421 caagcagaag aacggcatca aggccaactt caagatccgc cacaacatcg aggacggcag
     3481 cgtgcagctc gccgaccact accagcagaa cacccccatc ggcgacggcc ccgtgctgct
     3541 gcccgacaac cactacctga gcacccagtc cgccctgagc aaagacccca acgagaagcg
     3601 cgatcacatg gtcctgctgg agttcgtgac cgccgccggg atcactctcg gcatggacga
     3661 gctgtacaag tccggactca gatctagcgg cgtgggcccc gacttcggcc gcgtgtacgg
     3721 cagcggatcc accatggtga gcaagggcga ggagctgttc accggggtgg tgcccatcct
     3781 ggtcgagctg gacggcgacg taaacggcca caagttcagc gtgtccggcg agggcgaggg
     3841 cgatgccacc tacggcaagc tgaccctgaa gctgatctgc accaccggca agctgcccgt
     3901 gccctggccc accctcgtga ccaccctggg ctacggcctg cagtgcttcg cccgctaccc
     3961 cgaccacatg aagcagcacg acttcttcaa gtccgccatg cccgaaggct acgtccagga
     4021 gcgcaccatc ttcttcaagg acgacggcaa ctacaagacc cgcgccgagg tgaagttcga
     4081 gggcgacacc ctggtgaacc gcatcgagct gaagggcatc gacttcaagg aggacggcaa
     4141 catcctgggg cacaagctgg agtacaacta caacagccac aacgtctata tcaccgccga
     4201 caagcagaag aacggcatca aggccaactt caagatccgc cacaacatcg aggacggcgg
     4261 cgtgcagctc gccgaccact accagcagaa cacccccatc ggcgacggcc ccgtgctgct
     4321 gcccgacaac cactacctga gctaccagtc cgccctgagc aaagacccca acgagaagcg
     4381 cgatcacatg gtcctgctgg agttcgtgac cgccgccggg atcactctcg gcatggacga
     4441 gctgtacaag taagaattca aggcctctcg acaggcctta atggcctaac atcgataaaa
     4501 taaaagattt tatttagtct ccagaaaaag gggggaatga aagaccccac ctgtaggttt
     4561 ggcaagctag cttaagtaac gccattttgc aaggcatgga aaaatacata actgagaata
     4621 gagaagttca gatcaaggtc aggaacagat ggaacagctg aatatgggcc aaacaggata
     4681 tctgtggtaa gcagttcctg ccccggctca gggccaagaa cagatggaac agctgaatat
     4741 gggccaaaca ggatatctgt ggtaagcagt tcctgccccg gctcagggcc aagaacagat
     4801 ggtccccaga tgcggtccag ccctcagcag tttctagaga accatcagat gtttccaggg
     4861 tgccccaagg acctgaaatg accctgtgcc ttatttgaac taaccaatca gttcgcttct
     4921 cgcttctgtt cgcgcgcttc tgctccccga gctcaataaa agagcccaca acccctcact
     4981 cggggcgcca gtcctccgat tgactgagtc gcccgggtac ccgtgtatcc aataaaccct
     5041 cttgcagttg catccgactt gtggtctcgc tgttccttgg gagggtctcc tctgagtgat
     5101 tgactacccg tcagcggggg tctttcattt gggggctcgt ccgggatcgg gagacccctg
     5161 cccagggacc accgacccac caccgggagg taagctggct gcctcgcgcg tttcggtgat
     5221 gacggtgaaa acctctgaca catgcagctc ccggagacgg tcacagcttg tctgtaagcg
     5281 gatgccggga gcagacaagc ccgtcagggc gcgtcagcgg gtgttggcgg gtgtcggggc
     5341 gcagccatga cccagtcacg tagcgatagc ggagtgtata ctggcttaac tatgcggcat
     5401 cagagcagat tgtactgaga gtgcaccata tgcggtgtga aataccgcac agatgcgtaa
     5461 ggagaaaata ccgcatcagg cgctcttccg cttcctcgct cactgactcg ctgcgctcgg
     5521 tcgttcggct gcggcgagcg gtatcagctc actcaaaggc ggtaatacgg ttatccacag
     5581 aatcagggga taacgcagga aagaacatgt gagcaaaagg ccagcaaaag gccaggaacc
     5641 gtaaaaaggc cgcgttgctg gcgtttttcc ataggctccg cccccctgac gagcatcaca
     5701 aaaatcgacg ctcaagtcag aggtggcgaa acccgacagg actataaaga taccaggcgt
     5761 ttccccctgg aagctccctc gtgcgctctc ctgttccgac cctgccgctt accggatacc
     5821 tgtccgcctt tctcccttcg ggaagcgtgg cgctttctca tagctcacgc tgtaggtatc
     5881 tcagttcggt gtaggtcgtt cgctccaagc tgggctgtgt gcacgaaccc cccgttcagc
     5941 ccgaccgctg cgccttatcc ggtaactatc gtcttgagtc caacccggta agacacgact
     6001 tatcgccact ggcagcagcc actggtaaca ggattagcag agcgaggtat gtaggcggtg
     6061 ctacagagtt cttgaagtgg tggcctaact acggctacac tagaaggaca gtatttggta
     6121 tctgcgctct gctgaagcca gttaccttcg gaaaaagagt tggtagctct tgatccggca
     6181 aacaaaccac cgctggtagc ggtggttttt ttgtttgcaa gcagcagatt acgcgcagaa
     6241 aaaaaggatc tcaagaagat cctttgatct tttctacggg gtctgacgct cagtggaacg
     6301 aaaactcacg ttaagggatt ttggtcatga gattatcaaa aaggatcttc acctagatcc
     6361 ttttaaatta aaaatgaagt tttaaatcaa tctaaagtat atatgagtaa acttggtctg
     6421 acagttacca atgcttaatc agtgaggcac ctatctcagc gatctgtcta tttcgttcat
     6481 ccatagttgc ctgactcccc gtcgtgtaga taactacgat acgggagggc ttaccatctg
     6541 gccccagtgc tgcaatgata ccgcgagacc cacgctcacc ggctccagat ttatcagcaa
     6601 taaaccagcc agccggaagg gccgagcgca gaagtggtcc tgcaacttta tccgcctcca
     6661 tccagtctat taattgttgc cgggaagcta gagtaagtag ttcgccagtt aatagtttgc
     6721 gcaacgttgt tgccattgct gcaggcatcg tggtgtcacg ctcgtcgttt ggtatggctt
     6781 cattcagctc cggttcccaa cgatcaaggc gagttacatg atcccccatg ttgtgcaaaa
     6841 aagcggttag ctccttcggt cctccgatcg ttgtcagaag taagttggcc gcagtgttat
     6901 cactcatggt tatggcagca ctgcataatt ctcttactgt catgccatcc gtaagatgct
     6961 tttctgtgac tggtgagtac tcaaccaagt cattctgaga atagtgtatg cggcgaccga
     7021 gttgctcttg cccggcgtca acacgggata ataccgcgcc acatagcaga actttaaaag
     7081 tgctcatcat tggaaaacgt tcttcggggc gaaaactctc aaggatctta ccgctgttga
     7141 gatccagttc gatgtaaccc actcgtgcac ccaactgatc ttcagcatct tttactttca
     7201 ccagcgtttc tgggtgagca aaaacaggaa ggcaaaatgc cgcaaaaaag ggaataaggg
     7261 cgacacggaa atgttgaata ctcatactct tcctttttca atattattga agcatttatc
     7321 agggttattg tctcatgagc ggatacatat ttgaatgtat ttagaaaaat aaacaaatag
     7381 gggttccgcg cacatttccc cgaaaagtgc cacctgacgt ctaagaaacc attattatca
     7441 tgacattaac ctataaaaat aggcgtatca cgaggccctt tcgtcttcaa gaattcatac
     7501 cagatcaccg aaaactgtcc tccaaatgtg tccccctcac actcccaaat tcgcgggctt
     7561 ctgcctctta gaccactcta ccctattccc cacactcacc ggagccaaag ccgcggccct
     7621 tccgtttctt tgct
//
